>Addgene plasmid #168244 | Tol2-LyzC-Rac-CA(guide resistant)-2a-mcherry-U6ac-Rac guides | addgene full sequence | sequence record 356951 | Addgene NGS Result
CCACCTAAATTGTAAGCGTTAATATTTTGTTAAAATTCGCGTTAAATTTTTGTTAAATCAGCTCATTTTT
TAACCAATAGGCCGAAATCGGCAAAATCCCTTATAAATCAAAAGAATAGACCGAGATAGGGT
[37 nt withheld, positions 133-169]
AAAGAACGTGGACTCCAACGTCAAAGG
[32 nt withheld, positions 197-228]
GCTGGCTAAGAACTCATCAGCCTCCCCGGTCCATCTACCCACGTACCAATGCACCAATTGGCCACAATGA
CGGCTACTACATGGTGCCATTCCTTCCTCTTTATAGGAATGGAGACTACCTCCTGTCCAACAATGCTCTT
GGATACGAGTACGCCTACCTGTTGGACCCAGGTCATTGCACAACACCAGAAATGCCCTCTGATCTGCAAA
AGACGTGAATATCTGTTCAGACACCCATATCCACTCTGTTCCACACAGGTCAGAGGTTTGTCCAGGAGTT
CTTGACAGAGGTGTAAAAAGTACTCAAAAATTTTACTCAAGTGAAAGTACAAGTACTTAGGGAAAATTTT
ACTCAATTAAAAGTAAAAGTATCTGGCTAGAATCTTACTTGAGTAAAAGTAAAAAAGTACTCCATTAAAA
TTGTACTTGAGTATTAAGGAAGTAAAAGTAAAAGCAAGAAAGAAAACTAGAGATTCTTGTTTAAGCTTTT
AATCTCAAAAAACATTAAATGAAATGCATACAAGGTTTTATCCTGCTTTAGAACTGTTTGTATTTAATTA
TCAAACTATAAGACAGACAATCTAATGCCAGTACACGCTACTCAAAGTTGTAAAACCTCAGATTTAACTT
CAGTAGAAGCTGATTCTCAAAATTGTTAGTGTCAAGCCTAGCTCTTTTGGGGCTGAAAAGCAATCCTGCA
GTGCTGAAAAGCCTCTCACAGGCAGCCGATGCGGGAAGAGGTGTATTAGTCTTGATAGAGAGGCTGCAAA
TAGCAGGAAACGTGAGCAGAGACTCCCTGGTGTCTGAAACACAGGCCAGATGGGCCCTCGAGCAGGAAAC
AGCTATGACCATGATTACGCCAAGCTATCAACTTTGTATAGAAAAGTTGGCTCCGAATTCGCCCTTAAAA
CTCGAGAGTTTGACTTGGGTTGATTATAGCAAATAGTGGAACACAAACAGATTTTGAAATATTCTTGCAA
ATTTATTTATTAAATCCATTCAAATATTGTCATTTTTTGTACTGTGTAATTTATATTGATTTGCTCATAC
AATATTTACATTTCGCTTAAACAATACACTATTATTTATATTTAAAAATAGCTATATATAAATCAAATGT
ATAGCTCTTTTTTACACAATTAATCAAAGCTAAAATATTTGTCACACAAATACAGTAAGCCACTTCACAA
TGATATCTTCAAAATCTGTGCTTGACTGAATCATTTCATTTATTGTTTTGTAATTCACATTATACCTTAC
GTTCTCCAGGCACAGTTTGAATTGTTGATAAATGAAGATAATACATCTGATTTAATTAGTCTCCTTTGTT
TATAATAACTTTAATCTAATTTGATAGTAATAATTCCAGCAATACATCCATTACAATAAAAATCGCTTTT
TTATTTTGCACATTAGTTTGCCGGTATTTGTTTAAAGTTTCACCATACTTTTAAATCATGTGCTATTTGA
AAAGGGCTGTTATGACTGGAATTAAATGTTTTTTTTTATATCAGTGTTTTAGATTGAAGTACAATATTTA
TAGGTAAAATTCACCAGCATATGCTTAAAGATAGCCATGCTCCAGGTCCTTGTGTCCTTCTAAGGTCTGT
TTGTGGTTTAAGCTGTTTGTTGACACACGCTTGTCTTCTCCATTTTTCTGTGAAGTTATTGTCAGTTTAT
TGCACACTGGGTTGCATTAAGCTGCAGTTTTTTCACAACAGTTTTCCACATTGTAACAGTCAGTCTCCAA
ATTATTCCATCAGTCCTCAAATTTAGTCATTTGAGGCCATGAAAACACTTAAAACTACATGAAGGTAGTT
TGGCATTAGGTTTTAGACTTGTTCTTGTTTGGCATATTGCAACCTGTGTAAAAATGATTTGATTTTTATT
TTTTTTTTTTTTTTTCAGAAAGAAACGGTCCAAAAAGAGTTATGTGAACATTTATCCATGTGTTTAATGT
TTTTTAAATTAAAAAAAAACATTTTTATTAAACCACTTGTGACTAAACCTTTTTTAGTTATTCTATTTTG
TGACGAGTCTGAATGGCCAAAGTACTCTTGAATCCAAAATCTTTATAGTAAAATGTTTAATCTTACTTGC
AGTGTTGGGTATAATTTGTAACAAAGTTGAATTCCATATCTGCTGAGTGAAAAAGTAAAGTAAGAGATTG
CTGTAAATATTTAGGTTATTTATTTATTAATACAATATAGAAAGTAACAAAACACAATGTAAAAAATCAA
TAAAGAAAGTAAATATTAAAAGTAATGATAAACTAATGATGTAAACAATATTAGCAACAAAGTTTGTACA
ATTCAGGGAGGGTAAAGAATTTCACCTAATAGTCAAACTCTGTATTAAATAATATAAAATCTTTGTTCTT
AGTCTGAAGAGGAGACTGTGAGAGAAAGCTTACTGGTTGTTAAATTAGAAAATTTGTAACTTGCAGATTA
AAATGATTTAAATAATTTTATAAAGGCCATGTTTGAAACAAATGTAAAAACATAATAAATGTTAAGAATT
TCAGATATTGAGATTTTACAATTTAAAAAAAGCAATAAAGTAATAGCAGAGACCTACACTCTTAAAGTAA
ATTACCCAACTCTGCTTACTAGTAACTTTTGGAATAGTTACTAGTATCCATTGAACAAATACTAGAATCT
AATTAAATTGTGTGAGTGTCCAATGAAAAGATTCTTGTATTTAAAACAGTACCAGTATCTATATATGTAC
AAAATTTAGTGCTAGCAAAATGCAAATAAATACTACTGCATATAATGGATTGCATTGTAAATCGACTCGC
CATAATACATTTATTTCCTATTTTTACTTTTAACAAAAAATAAGTTCACTGAGTATTTCATGTCATTAAA
TCGCATTAAACCTCTTGCATGCTTTATGTACACTAGTGCAGTTCGCTAAATGACCACCGGTGTCACTAAT
AACACGATCGTTTCTGAATTCTGCATTAAACGCCATTTATACGTTGCTCTTATTAGTAAACAATTTCTCC
ATCATGAGCTCGACCAGTATTGCATATTTCATCCTCTTAAATCCAGAGTTGTTTCTTTTAATCACTTTCT
CTTCATGATAAAAGCAGTTTTTGGTTTTCAGAAGTTTACAACAAACCCAGTCAGTTATTGCCTCAGCAAA
CACTGGAGCAACTGCACACTTGTGAAAAGCTTCTTGCGAAACACAAACCTTTCTCTGGACTTATAAATAA
AGGCATTCAGCAGCTCCACCATACACCTCCACTGGTCTTGATAAAGGGATCCTTTAAGGGCGAATTCGAC
CCAAGTTTGTACAAAAAAGCAGGCTTGTAAAACGACGGCCAGTGAGCGCGCGTAATACGACTCACTATAG
GGCGAATTGGGTACCGGGCCCCCCCTCGAGGTCGACTCGCCACCATGGTGAGCAAGGGCGAGGAGGATAA
CATGGCCATCATCAAGGAGTTCATGCGCTTCAAGGTGCACATGGAGGGCTCCGTGAACGGCCACGAGTTC
GAGATCGAGGGCGAGGGCGAGGGCCGCCCCTACGAGGGCACCCAGACCGCCAAGCTGAAGGTGACCAAGG
GTGGCCCCCTGCCCTTCGCCTGGGACATCCTGTCCCCTCAGTTCATGTACGGCTCCAAGGCCTACGTGAA
GCACCCCGCCGACATCCCCGACTACTTGAAGCTGTCCTTCCCCGAGGGCTTCAAGTGGGAGCGCGTGATG
AACTTCGAGGACGGCGGCGTGGTGACCGTGACCCAGGACTCCTCCCTGCAGGACGGCGAGTTCATCTACA
AGGTGAAGCTGCGCGGCACCAACTTCCCCTCCGACGGCCCCGTAATGCAGAAGAAGACCATGGGCTGGGA
GGCCTCCTCCGAGCGGATGTACCCCGAGGACGGCGCCCTGAAGGGCGAGATCAAGCAGAGGCTGAAGCTG
AAGGACGGCGGCCACTACGACGCTGAGGTCAAGACCACCTACAAGGCCAAGAAGCCCGTGCAGCTGCCCG
GCGCCTACAACGTCAACATCAAGTTGGACATCACCTCCCACAACGAGGACTACACCATCGTGGAACAGTA
CGAACGCGCCGAGGGCCGCCACTCCACCGGCGGCATGGACGAGCTGTACAAGGGATCTGGAGCCACGAAC
TTCTCTCTGTTAAAGCAAGCAGGAGACGTGGAAGAAAACCCCGGTCCTATGCAAGCAATAAAGTGTGTGG
TGGTCGGAGATGGAGCTGTGGGAAAGACCTGTCTTCTCATCAGCTACACTACCAATGCGTTCCCCGGGGA
GTACATTCCCACAGTGTTTGATAACTACTCTGCAAATGTAATGGTGGATAGCAAACCGGTAAATCTAGGC
CTATGGGACACCGCAGGCCTGGAAGATTATGACAGACTGCGGCCACTCTCCTACCCGCAGACGGATGTGT
TTCTTATCTGTTTCTCTTTGGTGAGCCCAGCATCATTCGAAAATGTCAGAGCCAAGTGGTACCCAGAGGT
GAGGCATCACTGCCCTTCCACTCCAATTATCCTGGTTGGCACCAAGCTTGACTTGAGAGATGAGAAGGAG
ACCATCGAGAAGCTGAAGGAGAAGAAACTGGCACCGATCACTTATCCGCAAGGACTTGCCTTAGCAAAGG
AAATAGATGCAGTAAAATACCTGGAGTGTTCGGCCCTCACTCAGAGAGGGCTAAAAACAGTGTTTGATGA
GGCGATTCGCGCTGTGCTCTGCCCACAGCCCACCAAGGTCAAGAAGAAGGGCTGCGTGATGCTCTAAGCG
GCCGCGGTGGAGCTCCAGCTTTTGTTCCCTTTAGTGAGGGTTAATTGCGCGCTTGGCGTAATCATGGTCA
TAGCACCCAGCTTTCTTGTACAAAGTTGAGATCTATAATTCACTGGCCGTCGTTTTACGGTACCATCGAT
GATGATCCAGACATGATAAGATACATTGATGAGTTTGGACAAACCACAACTAGAATGCAGTGAAAAAAAT
GCTTTATTTGTGAAATTTGTGATGCTATTGCTTTATTTGTAACCATTATAAGCTGCAATAAACAAGTTAA
CAACAACAATTGCATTCATTTTATGTTTCAGGTTCAGGGGGAGGTGTGGGAGGTTTTTTAAAGCAAGTAA
AACCTCTACAAATGTGGTATGGCTGATTATGATCCTCTAGATCCCTTGGGTAGCAGCGAAGTCGAGGCAT
TTCTGTCCTGGCTGGTCTAGAGGTCTCTCAGGTTTAAAAAAAGCACCGACTCGGTGCCACTTTTTCAAGT
TGATAACGGACTAGCCTTATTTAAACTTGCTATGCTGTTTCCAGCATAGCTCTTAAACACAGGGTCTCGC
ATTGGCCCGAACTAGGAGCCTGGAGAACTGCTATATAAACCCGGGACTTCTGGGTATGTTTCTGCCATGT
GGTAAGTGGATAAACCTACTTATTCAACTCATTTACCTCAAACATGACAGTAAACCTCTTCGGGGCAAAC
CTGCAAACGCTTAAAACCTTCAAAGTTTGAAACCAGCAGTTTTGTAGAGGTTTACCGTAGTATTTTTGAA
CTGTAAAGCATATGCAGAGGAAGCTGGTTTTAGGCTTGTGTGATTGGATGAGTTCTTCTGTGACGTAACT
GATCTTTTGTCCTCGTGTCCTTCGCCTTCCCCCACAGGCATGCGCGGACCTTCCCCCGCCGCAGACCAGA
GGACAACATGCTCAGACGCCAGCAAACGGCCCATCGAAACATTCACAGACTCTCGGATTGGAGAGACCGG
GCCCGAGGTCTCTGACTAAAAAAGCACCGACTCGGTGCCACTTTTTCAAGTTGATAACGGACTAGCCTTA
TTTAAACTTGCTATGCTGTTTCCAGCATAGCTCTTAAACGGGACTCTGGGATACAGCCCGAACCAAGAGC
TGGAGGGAGAGCTATATATACCAGGGACTTCTGGGTATGTTTTTGGGAGGTGGTGAGTGACTAAACCACT
TATTCAGCTCCCTTAGATCAAGTCTGACCCTATATCATGGTGACATAAACCTGCAAACTGATAAAACCTG
AAGGATCTCAAATCCAGAGTTTGTGTGAGGGATTACCGTGGTAATTTTCAAACTGTAAAGCATATGCAAA
ATTATCTGGTCTTGGCTTGAGTGATTGGGTGTCTCGGTGTGATGCAGGGACGTTTTCAGTGACGTGTCCT
TCTCCCTCCCCCACAGGCATGCGCAGAACATTTCCCCCCTCCTTGAAGACCAGAACAAAAGACGCCGAGA
GCAGGAAACTCGTCTTACTGAATGACCGAGGCTGGAGAAATCGACCCTAGGCAACTTTATTATACATAGT
TGATAATTCACTGGCCGTCGTTTTACGGTACCATCGATGATGATCCAGACATGATAAGATACATTGATGA
GTTTGGACAAACCACAACTAGAATGCAGTGAAAAAAATGCTTTATTTGTGAAATTTGTGATGCTATTGCT
TTATTTGTAACCATTATAAGCTGCAATAAACAAGTTAACAACAACAATTGCATTCATTTTATGTTTCAGG
TTCAGGGGGAGGTGTGGGAGGTTTTTTAAAGCAAGTAAAACCTCTACAAATGTGGTATGGCTGATTATGA
TCCTCTAGATCAGATCTGCGAAGATACGGCCACGGGTGCTCTTGATCCTGTGGCTGATTTTGGACTGTGC
TGCTCGCAGCTGCTGATGAATCACATACTTCCTCCATTTTCTTCCACTGATTGACTGTTATAATTTCCCT
AATTTCCAGGTCAAGGTGCTGTGCATTGTGGTAATAGATGTGACATGACGTCACTTCCAAAGGACCAATG
AACATGTCTGACCAATTTCATATAATGTGAAAACGATTTTCATAGGCAGAATAAATAACATTTAAATTAA
ACTGGGCATCAGCGCAATTCAATTGGTTTGGTAATAGCAAGGGAAAATAGAATGAAGTGATCTCCAAAAA
ATAAGTACTTTTTGACTGTAAATAAAATTGTAAGGAGTAAAAAGTACTTTTTTTTCTAAAAAAATGTAAT
TAAGTAAAAGTAAAAGTATTGATTTTTAATTGTACTCAAGTAAAGTAAAAATCCCCAAAAATAATACTTA
AGTACAGTAATCAAGTAAAATTACTCAAGTACTTTACACCTCTGGTTCTTGACCCCCTACCTTCAGCAAG
CCCAGCAGATCCACTAGTTCTAGAGCGGCCGCCACCGCGGTGAGCTCCAGCTTTTGTTCCCTTTAGTGAG
GGTTAATTGCGCGCTTGGCGTAATCATGGTCATAGCTGTTTCCTGTGTGAAATTGTTATCCGCTCACAAT
TCCACACAACATACGAGCCGGAAGCATAAAGTGTAAAGCCTGGGGTGCCTAATGAGTGAGCTAACTCACA
TTAATTGCGTTGCGCTCACTGCCCGCTTTCCAGTCGGGAAACCTGTCGTGCCAGCTGCATTAATGAATCG
GCCAACGCGCGGGGAGAGGCGGTTTGCGTATTGGGCGCTCTTCCGCTTCCTCGCTCACTGACTCGCTGCG
CTCGGTCGTTCGGCTGCGGCGAGCGGTATCAGCTCACTCAAAGGCGGTAATACGGTTATCCACAGAATCA
GGGGATAACGCAGGAAAGAACATGTGAGCAAAAGGCCAGCAAAAGGCCAGGAACCGTAAAAAGGCCGCGT
TGCTGGCGTTTTTCCATAGGCTCCGCCCCCCTGACGAGCATCACAAAAATCGACGCTCAAGTCAGAGGTG
GCGAAACCCGACAGGACTATAAAGATACCAGGCGTTTCCCCCTGGAAGCTCCCTCGTGCGCTCTCCTGTT
CCGACCCTGCCGCTTACCGGATACCTGTCCGCCTTTCTCCCTTCGGGAAGCGTGGCGCTTTCTCATAGCT
CACGCTGTAGGTATCTCAGTTCGGTGTAGGTCGTTCGCTCCAAGCTGGGCTGTGTGCACGAACCCCCCGT
TCAGCCCGACCGCTGCGCCTTATCCGGTAACTATCGTCTTGAGTCCAACCCGGTAAGACACGACTTATCG
CCACTGGCAGCAGCCACTGGTAACAGGATTAGCAGAGCGAGGTATGTAGGCGGTGCTACAGAGTTCTTGA
AGTGGTGGCCTAACTACGGCTACACTAGAAGAACAGTATTTGGTATCTGCGCTCTGCTGAAGCCAGTTAC
CTTCGGAAAAAGAGTTGGTAGCTCTTGATCCGGCAAACAAACCACCGCTGGTAGCGGTGGTTTTTTTGTT
TGCAAGCAGCAGATTACGCGCAGAAAAAAAGGATCTCAAGAAGATCCTTTGATCTTTTCTACGGGGTCTG
ACGCTCAGTGGAACGAAAACTCACGTTAAGGCATTTTGGTCATGAGATTATCAAAAAGGATCTTCACCTA
GATCCTTTTAAATTAAAAATGAAGTTTTAAATCAATCTAAAGTATATATGAGTAAACTTGGTCTGACAGT
TACCAATGCTTAATCAGTGAGGCACCTATCTCAGCGATCTGTCTATTTCGTTCATCCATAGTTGCCTGAC
TCCCCGTCGTGTAGATAACTACGATACGGGAGGGCTTACCATCTGGCCCCAGTGCTGCAATGATACCGCG
AGACCCACGCTCACCGGCTCCAGATTTATCAGCAATAAACCAGCCAGCCGGAAGGGCCGAGCGCAGAAGT
GGTCCTGCAACTTTATCCGCCTCCATCCAGTCTATTAATTGTTGCCGGGAAGCTAGAGTAAGTAGTTCGC
CAGTTAATAGTTTGCGCAACGTTGTTGCCATTGCTACAGGCATCGTGGTGTCACGCTCGTCGTTTGGTAT
GGCTTCATTCAGCTCCGGTTCCCAACGATCAAGGCGAGTTACATGATCCCCCATGTTGTGCAAAAAAGCG
GTTAGCTCCTTCGGTCCTCCGATCGTTGTCAGAAGTAAGTTGGCCGCAGTGTTATCACTCATGGTTATGG
CAGCACTGCATAATTCTCTTACTGTCATGCCATCCGTAAGATGCTTTTCTGTGACTGGTGAGTACTCAAC
CAAGTCATTCTGAGAATAGTGTATGCGGCGACCGAGTTGCTCTTGCCCGGCGTCAATACGGGATAATACC
GCGCCACATAGCAGAACTTTAAAAGTGCTCATCATTGGAAAACGTTCTTCGGGGCGAAAACTCTCAAGGA
TCTTACCGCTGTTGAGATCCAGTTCGATGTAACCCACTCGTGCACCCAACTGATCTTCAGCATCTTTTAC
TTTCACCAGCGTTTCTGGGTGAGCAAAAACAGGAAGGCAAAATGCCGCAAAAAAGGGAATAAGGGCGACA
CGGAAATGTTGAATACTCATACTCTTCCTTTTTCAATATTATTGAAGCATTTATCAGGGTTATTGTCTCA
TGAGCGGATACATATTTGAATGTATTTAGAAAAATAAACAAATAGGGGTTCCGCGCACATTTCCCCGAAA
AGTG
Features (pLannotate 1.2.2; 30 found; start..end, strand, type, name):
      7..228     -  rep_origin     M13 ori (fragment) (sequence partly withheld): M13 bacteriophage origin of replication; arrow indicates direction of (+) strand synthesis
    228..515     +  CDS            tyr (fragment) (sequence partly withheld): TYRO_ORYLA - Also known as tyro. Experimental evidence at transcript level: Swiss-Prot protein existence level 2. This is a copper-containing oxidase that functions in the formation of pigments such as melanins and other polyphenolic compounds. From Oryzias latipes (Japanese rice fish) (Japanese killifish).
   1097..1117    +  protein_bind   attB4: mutant version of attB; core recombination site for the Gateway® BP reaction BP Clonase™
   3520..3540    +  protein_bind   attB1: mutant version of attB; core recombination site for the Gateway® BP reaction BP Clonase™
   3543..3563    -  CDS            lacZα (fragment): LacZα fragment of β-galactosidase; lacZ fragment
   3571..3589    +  promoter       T7 promoter: promoter for bacteriophage T7 RNA polymerase
   3598..3624    -  misc_feature   MCS (fragment): pBluescript multiple cloning site
   3633..4340    +  CDS            mCherry: mCherry is a basic (constitutively fluorescent) red fluorescent protein published in 2004, derived from Discosoma sp.. It is reported to be a very rapidly-maturing monomer with low acid sensitivity.
   4350..4406    +  CDS            P2A: 2A peptide from porcine teschovirus-1 polyprotein Eukaryotic ribosomes fail to insert a peptide bond between the Gly and Pro residues, yielding separate polypeptides.
   4407..4982    +  CDS            RAC2: RAC2_HUMAN - Experimental evidence at protein level: Swiss-Prot protein existence level 1. Plasma membrane-associated small GTPase which cycles between an active GTP-bound and inactive GDP-bound state. In active state binds to a variety of effector proteins to regulate cellular responses, such as secretory processes, phagocytose of apoptotic cells and epithelial cell polarization. Augments the production of reactive oxygen species (ROS) by NADPH oxidase. From Homo sapiens (Human).
   5016..5034    -  promoter       T3 promoter: promoter for bacteriophage T3 RNA polymerase
   5063..5084    -  protein_bind   attB2 (fragment): mutant version of attB; recombination site for the Gateway® BP reaction BP Clonase™
   5096..5116    +  CDS            lacZα (fragment): LacZα fragment of β-galactosidase; lacZ fragment
   5132..5266    -  polyA_signal   SV40 poly(A) signal: SV40 polyadenylation signal
   5289..5372    -  CDS            large T antigen (fragment): large T antigen from SV40 (simian virus 40)
   5451..5518    -  misc_RNA       tracrRNA (fragment): trans-activating CRISPR RNA for the Streptococcus pyogenes CRISPR/Cas9 system
   5992..6059    -  misc_RNA       tracrRNA (fragment): trans-activating CRISPR RNA for the Streptococcus pyogenes CRISPR/Cas9 system
   6510..6530    -  protein_bind   attB3: mutant version of attB; core recombination site for the Gateway® BP reaction BP Clonase™
   6534..6554    +  CDS            lacZα (fragment): LacZα fragment of β-galactosidase; lacZ fragment
   6570..6704    -  polyA_signal   SV40 poly(A) signal: SV40 polyadenylation signal
   6727..6810    -  CDS            large T antigen (fragment): large T antigen from SV40 (simian virus 40)
   7376..7410    -  misc_feature   MCS (fragment): pBluescript multiple cloning site
   7428..7446    -  promoter       T3 promoter: promoter for bacteriophage T3 RNA polymerase
   7491..7507    -  protein_bind   lac operator: The lac repressor binds to the lac operator to inhibit transcription in E. coli. This inhibition can be relieved by adding lactose or isopropyl-β-D-thiogalactopyranoside (IPTG). lac repressor encoded by lacI
   7515..7545    -  promoter       lac promoter: promoter for the E. coli lac operon
   7560..7581    -  protein_bind   CAP binding site: CAP binding activates transcription in the presence of cAMP. E. coli catabolite activator protein
   7594..7686    -  CDS            lacI (fragment): lac repressor; lacI; The lac repressor binds to the lac operator to inhibit transcription in E. coli. This inhibition can be relieved by adding lactose or isopropyl-β-D-thiogalactopyranoside (IPTG).
   7869..8457    -  rep_origin     ori: high-copy-number ColE1/pMB1/pBR322/pUC origin of replication
   8628..9488    -  CDS            AmpR: β-lactamase; bla; confers resistance to ampicillin, carbenicillin, and related antibiotics
   9489..9593    -  promoter       AmpR promoter: bla
