[The description below was written by a language model from this plasmid's Addgene catalogue record and pLannotate feature annotations shown in this document.]
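Description:
Tol2-LyzC-Rac-CA(guide resistant)-2a-mcherry-U6ac-Rac guides is a 9.6 kb zebrafish expression plasmid assembled by multisite Gateway cloning, as shown by the attB4, attB1, attB2 and attB3 sites that separate its modules. It is propagated in E. coli on a high-copy ColE1/pUC-type origin with ampicillin selection (AmpR), and it retains pBluescript-derived remnants such as lac promoter/operator elements, T3 and T7 promoters and a partial M13 origin. The name indicates a Tol2 transposon backbone for genomic integration. The feature table does not annotate Tol2 arms as such, although the medaka tyrosinase fragment it detects probably reflects Tol2-derived sequence.

The interval between attB4 and attB1 is unannotated and corresponds in position to the LyzC promoter listed in the record, which directs neutrophil-specific expression. Downstream, between attB1 and attB2, lies a single open reading frame of mCherry, a P2A peptide and a Rac2 coding sequence, followed by an SV40 poly(A) signal. The name places mCherry after the 2A, but the annotated order puts mCherry first, consistent with the catalogue's N-terminal tag entry. P2A skipping yields separate red reporter and GTPase proteins. The Rac insert is described as constitutively active (CA) and guide-resistant, meaning it should escape cleavage by the co-encoded guides; the specific mutations are not stated.

Between attB2 and attB3, two S. pyogenes sgRNA scaffold fragments mark two guide cassettes targeting Rac, which the name attributes to U6a and U6c promoters (not annotated). No Cas9 is present, so it must be supplied separately. The stated purpose is rescue with Rac-CA expression in a neutrophil-specific knockout, testing whether the active GTPase restores function when the endogenous gene is disrupted.
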