Addgene plasmid #168244: Tol2-LyzC-Rac-CA(guide resistant)-2a-mcherry-U6ac-Rac guides
Purpose: "Rescue Rac-CA expression in neutrophil specific knockout"
Depositing lab: Qing Deng. Depositing organization: Purdue University. Publication: A robust and flexible CRISPR/Cas9-based system for neutrophil-specific gene inactivation in zebrafish. Wang Y, Hsu AY, Walton EM, Park SJ, Syahirah R, Wang T, Zhou W, Ding C, Lemke AP, Zhang G, Tobin DM, Deng Q. J Cell Sci. 2021 Apr 15;134(8). pii: 237799. doi: 10.1242/jcs.258574. Epub 2021 Apr 22. PubMed 33722979.
Backbone
  Vector backbone: pME-GFP
  Modifications to backbone: remove GFP and add Rac(guide-resistant)-CA-2a-macherry
  Vector type: Zebrafish expression
Growth in bacteria
  Bacterial resistance: Ampicillin, 100 μg/mL
  Growth temperature: 37°C
  Growth strain: DH5alpha
  Copy number: Unknown
Gene/Insert
  Gene/Insert name: Rac(guide resistant)-CA
  gRNA/shRNA sequence: gggccaatgcgagaccctgt/gggctgtatcccagagtccc
  Promoter: LyzC
  Tag / fusion protein: mcherry (N terminal on insert)
  Cloning method: Gateway Cloning
  Sequencing primers: 5′ GGTCGACTCGCCACCATGGTGAGCAAGGGCGAGG; 3′ CTCCACCGCGGCCGCTTAGAGCATCACGCAGCCC
Terms and licenses: Academic/Nonprofit Terms; Industry Terms: Not Available to Industry
How to cite: Tol2-LyzC-Rac-CA(guide resistant)-2a-mcherry-U6ac-Rac guides was a gift from Qing Deng (Addgene plasmid # 168244 ; http://n2t.net/addgene:168244 ; RRID:Addgene_168244)
